>Addgene plasmid #103990 | pEB1-Venus SX | depositor full sequence | sequence record 197704 | pEB1-Venus SX sequence 4391 bps
CACAGCTAACACCACGTCGTCCCTATCTGCTGCCCTAGGTCTATGAGTGGTTGCTGGATAACTTTACGGG
CATGCATAAGGCTCGTATGATATATTCAGGGAGACCACAACGGTTTCCCTCTACAAATAATTTTGTTTAA
CTTTTCTAGATTTAAGAAGGAGATATACATATGAGCAAGGGCGAGGAGCTGTTCACCGGGGTGGTGCCCA
TCCTGGTCGAGCTGGACGGCGACGTAAACGGCCACAAGTTCAGCGTGTCCGGCGAGGGCGAGGGCGATGC
CACCTACGGCAAGCTGACCCTGAAGCTGATCTGCACCACCGGCAAGCTGCCCGTGCCCTGGCCCACCCTC
GTGACCACCCTGGGCTACGGCCTGCAGTGCTTCGCCCGCTACCCCGACCACATGAAGCAGCACGACTTCT
TCAAGTCCGCCATGCCCGAAGGCTACGTCCAGGAGCGCACCATCTTCTTCAAGGACGACGGCAACTACAA
GACCCGCGCCGAGGTGAAGTTCGAGGGCGACACCCTGGTGAACCGCATCGAGCTGAAGGGCATCGACTTC
AAGGAGGACGGCAACATCCTGGGGCACAAGCTGGAGTACAACTACAACAGCCACAACGTCTATATCACCG
CCGACAAGCAGAAGAACGGCATCAAGGCCAACTTCAAGATCCGCCACAACATCGAGGACGGCGGCGTGCA
GCTCGCCGACCACTACCAGCAGAACACCCCCATCGGCGACGGCCCCGTGCTGCTGCCCGACAACCACTAC
CTGAGCTACCAGTCCGCCCTGAGCAAAGACCCCAACGAGAAGCGCGATCACATGGTCCTGCTGGAGTTCG
TGACCGCCGCCGGGATCGACCTGCAGTTCGAAGTTCCTATTCTCTAAATGTCCAGACCTGCAGGCATGCA
AGCTCTAGAGGCATCAAATAAAACGAAAGGCTCAGTCGAAAGACTGGGCCTTTCGTTTTATCTGTTGTTT
GTCGGTGAACGCTCTCCTGAGTAGGACAAATCCGCCGCCCTAGACCTAGGGTACGGGTTTTGCTGCCCGC
AAACGGGCTGTTCTGGTGTTGCTAGTTTGTTATCAGAATCGCAGATCCGGCTTCAGCCGGTTTGCCGGCT
GAAAGCGCTATTTCTTCCAGAATTGCCATGATTTTTTCCCCACGGGAGGCGTCACTGGCTCCCGTGTTGT
CGGCAGCTTTGATTCGATAAGCAGCATCGCCTGTTTCAGGCTGTCTATGTGTGACTGTTGAGCTGTAACA
AGTTGTCTCAGGTGTTCAATTTCATGTTCTAGTTGCTTTGTTTTACTGGTTTCACCTGTTCTATTAGGTG
TTACATGCTGTTCATCTGTTACATTGTCGATCTGTTCATGGTGAACAGCTTTGAATGCACCAAAAACTCG
TAAAAGCTCTGATGTATCTATCTTTTTTACACCGTTTTCATCTGTGCATATGGACAGTTTTCCCTTTGAT
ATGTAACGGTGAACAGTTGTTCTACTTTTGTTTGTTAGTCTTGATGCTTCACTGATAGATACAAGAGCCA
TAAGAACCTCAGATCCTTCCGTATTTAGCCAGTATGTTCTCTAGTGTGGTTCGTTGTTTTTGCGTGAGCC
ATGAGAACGAACCATTGAGATCATACTTACTTTGCATGTCACTCAAAAATTTTGCCTCAAAACTGGTGAG
CTGAATTTTTGCAGTTAAAGCATCGTGTAGTGTTTTTCTTAGTCCGTTATGTAGGTAGGAATCTGATGTA
ATGGTTGTTGGTATTTTGTCACCATTCATTTTTATCTGGTTGTTCTCAAGTTCGGTTACGAGATCCATTT
GTCTATCTAGTTCAACTTGGAAAATCAACGTATCAGTCGGGCGGCCTCGCTTATCAACCACCAATTTCAT
ATTGCTGTAAGTGTTTAAATCTTTACTTATTGGTTTCAAAACCCATTGGTTAAGCCTTTTAAACTCATGG
TAGTTATTTTCAAGCATTAACATGAACTTAAATTCATCAAGGCTAATCTCTATATTTGCCTTGTGAGTTT
TCTTTTGTGTTAGTTCTTTTAATAACCACTCATAAATCCTCATAGAGTATTTGTTTTCAAAAGACTTAAC
ATGTTCCAGATTATATTTTATGAATTTTTTTAACTGGAAAAGATAAGGCAATATCTCTTCACTAAAAACT
AATTCTAATTTTTCGCTTGAGAACTTGGCATAGTTTGTCCACTGGAAAATCTCAAAGCCTTTAACCAAAG
GATTCCTGATTTCCACAGTTCTCGTCATCAGCTCTCTGGTTGCTTTAGCTAATACACCATAAGCATTTTC
CCTACTGATGTTCATCATCTGAGCGTATTGGTTATAAGTGAACGATACCGTCCGTTCTTTCCTTGTAGGG
TTTTCAATCGTGGGGTTGAGTAGTGCCACACAGCATAAAATTAGCTTGGTTTCATGCTCCGTTAAGTCAT
AGCGACTAATCGCTAGTTCATTTGCTTTGAAAACAACTAATTCAGACATACATCTCAATTGGTCTAGGTG
ATTTTAATCACTATACCAATTGAGATGGGCTAGTCAATGATAATTACTAGTCCTTTTCCTTTGAGTTGTG
GGTATCTGTAAATTCTGCTAGACCTTTGCTGGAAAACTTGTAAATTCTGCTAGACCCTCTGTAAATTCCG
CTAGACCTTTGTGTGTTTTTTTTGTTTATATTCAAGTGGTTATAATTTATAGAATAAAGAAAGAATAAAA
AAAGATAAAAAGAATAGATCCCAGCCCTGTGTATAACTCACTACTTTAGTCAGTTCCGCAGTATTACAAA
AGGATGTCGCAAACGCTGTTTGCTCCTCTACAAAACAGACCTTAAAACCCTAAAGGCTTAAGTAGCACCC
TCGCAAGCTCGGGCAAATCGCTGAATATTCCTTTTGTCTCCGACCATCAGGCACCTGAGTCGCTGTCTTT
TTCGTGACATTCAGTTCGCTGCGCTCACGGCTCTGGCAGTGAATGGGGGTAAATGGCACTACAGGCGCCT
TTTATGGATTCATGCAAGGAAACTACCCATAATACAAGAAAAGCCCGTCACGGGCTTCTCAGGGCGTTTT
ATGGCGGGTCTGCTATGTGGTGCTATCTGACTTTTTGCTGTTCAGCAGTTCCTGCCCTCTGATTTTCCAG
TCTGACCACTTCGGATTATCCCGTGACAGGTCATTCAGACTGGCTAATGCACCCAGTAAGGCAGCGGTAT
CATCAACAGGCTTACCCGTCTTACTGTCCCTAGTGCTTGGATTCTCACCAATAAAAAACGCCCGGCGGCA
ACCGAGCGTTCTGAACAAATCCAGATGGAGTTCTGAGGTCATTACTGGATCTATCAACAGGAGTCCAAGC
GAGCTCTCGAACCCCAGAGTCCCGCTCAGAAGAACTCGTCAAGAAGGCGATAGAAGGCGATGCGCTGCGA
ATCGGGAGCGGCGATACCGTAAAGCACGAGGAAGCGGTCAGCCCATTCGCCGCCAAGCTCTTCAGCAATA
TCACGGGTAGCCAACGCTATGTCCTGATAGCGGTCCGCCACACCCAGCCGGCCACAGTCGATGAATCCAG
AAAAGCGGCCATTTTCCACCATGATATTCGGCAAGCAGGCATCGCCATGGGTCACGACGAGATCCTCGCC
GTCGGGCATGCGCGCCTTGAGCCTGGCGAACAGTTCGGCTGGCGCGAGCCCCTGATGCTCTTCGTCCAGA
TCATCCTGATCGACAAGACCGGCTTCCATCCGAGTACGTGCTCGCTCGATGCGATGTTTCGCTTGGTGGT
CGAATGGGCAGGTAGCCGGATCAAGCGTATGCAGCCGCCGCATTGCATCAGCCATGATGGATACTTTCTC
GGCAGGAGCAAGGTGAAATCACAGGAGATCATGCCCCGGCACTTCGCCCAATAGCAGCCAGTCCCTTCCC
GTTTCAGTGACAACGTCGAGCACAGATGCGCAAGGAACGCCCGTCGTGGCCAGCCACGATAGCCGCGCTG
CCTCGTCCCGCAGTTCATTCAGGGCACCGGACAGGTCGGTCTTGACAAAAAGAACCGGGCGCCCCTGCGC
TGACAGCCGGAACACGGCGGCATCAGAGCAGCCGATTGTCTGTTGTGCCCAGTCATAGCCGAATAGCCTC
TCCACCCAAGCGGCCGGAGAACCTGCGTGCAATCCATCTTGTTCAATCATGCGAAACGATCCTCATCCTG
TCTCTTGATCAGATCTTGATCCCCTGCGCCATCAGATCCTTGGCGGCAAGAAAGCCATCCAGTTTACTTT
GCAGGGCTTCCCAACCTTACCAGAGGGCGCCCCAGCTGGCAATTCCGACGTCTAAGAAACCATTATTATC
ATGACATTAACCTATAAAAATAGGCGTATCACGAGGCCCTTTCGTCTTCAC
Features (pLannotate 1.2.2; 9 found; start..end, strand, type, name):
    174..857     +  CDS            (3-F)Tyr-EGFP: (3-F)Tyr-EGFP is a basic (constitutively fluorescent) green fluorescent protein published in 2004, derived from Aequorea victoria.
    870..886     +  protein_bind   FRT (minimal) (fragment): supports FLP-mediated excision but not integration (Turan and Bode, 2011) FLP recombinase from the Saccharomyces cerevisiae 2μ plasmid
    895..914     +  misc_feature   MCS (fragment): pUC18/19 multiple cloning site
    925..1011    +  terminator     rrnB T1 terminator: Escherichia coli rrnB; transcription terminator T1 from the E. coli rrnB gene
   1549..2499    -  CDS            Rep101: RepA protein needed for replication with the pSC101 origin; rep101
   2547..2769    -  rep_origin     pSC101 ori: low-copy replication origin that requires the Rep101 protein
   3261..3355    -  terminator     lambda t0 terminator: transcription terminator from phage lambda
   3386..4180    -  CDS            NeoR/KanR: aminoglycoside phosphotransferase from Tn5; aph(3')-II (or nptII); confers resistance to neomycin, kanamycin, and G418 (Geneticin®)
   4212..4331    -  CDS            tnpA (fragment): TN5P_ECOLX - Also known as tnp. Experimental evidence at protein level: Swiss-Prot protein existence level 1. Mediates transposition of transposon Tn5 by a 'cut and paste' mechanism. First, the monomeric transposase binds the 19 bp inverted DNA repeats flanking the transposon. Then, dimerization of the DNA- bound transposase creates a synaptic DNA complex. After nicking of the first DNA strand, excision of the transposon proceeds through a series of intermediates. The transposase then mediates the insertion of the transposon at a new site by strand transfer. The activity of the wild- type tran
