>Addgene plasmid #103990 | pEB1-Venus SX | addgene full sequence | sequence record 203075 | Addgene NGS Result
CACAGCTAACACCACGTCGTCCCTATCTGCTGCCCTAGGTCTATGAGTGGTTGCTGGATAACTTTACGGG
CATGCATAAGGCTCGTATGATATATTCAGGGAGACCACAACGGTTTCCCTCTACAAATAATTTTGTTTAA
CTTTTCTAGATTTAAGAAGGAGATATACATATGAGCAAGGGCGAGGAGCTGTTCACCGGGGTGGTGCCCA
TCCTGGTCGAGCTGGACGGCGACGTAAACGGCCACAAGTTCAGCGTGTCCGGCGAGGGCGAGGGCGATGC
CACCTACGGCAAGCTGACCCTGAAGCTGATCTGCACCACCGGCAAGCTGCCCGTGCCCTGGCCCACCCTC
GTGACCACCCTGGGCTACGGCCTGCAGTGCTTCGCCCGCTACCCCGACCACATGAAGCAGCACGACTTCT
TCAAGTCCGCCATGCCCGAAGGCTACGTCCAGGAGCGCACCATCTTCTTCAAGGACGACGGCAACTACAA
GACCCGCGCCGAGGTGAAGTTCGAGGGCGACACCCTGGTGAACCGCATCGAGCTGAAGGGCATCGACTTC
AAGGAGGACGGCAACATCCTGGGGCACAAGCTGGAGTACAACTACAACAGCCACAACGTCTATATCACCG
CCGACAAGCAGAAGAACGGCATCAAGGCCAACTTCAAGATCCGCCACAACATCGAGGACGGCGGCGTGCA
GCTCGCCGACCACTACCAGCAGAACACCCCCATCGGCGACGGCCCCGTGCTGCTGCCCGACAACCACTAC
CTGAGCTACCAGTCCGCCCTGAGCAAAGACCCCAACGAGAAGCGCGATCACATGGTCCTGCTGGAGTTCG
TGACCGCCGCCGGGATCGACCTGCAGTTCGAAGTTCCTATTCTCTAAATGTCCAGACCTGCAGGCATGCA
AGCTCTAGAGGCATCAAATAAAACGAAAGGCTCAGTCGAAAGACTGGGCCTTTCGTTTTATCTGTTGTTT
GTCGGTGAACGCTCTCCTGAGTAGGACAAATCCGCCGCCCTAGACCTAGGGTACGGGTTTTGCTGCCCGC
AAACGGGCTGTTCTGGTGTTGCTAGTTTGTTATCAGAATCGCAGATCCGGCTTCAGCCGGTTTGCCGGCT
GAAAGCGCTATTTCTTCCAGAATTGCCATGATTTTTTCCCCACGGGAGGCGTCACTGGCTCCCGTGTTGT
CGGCAGCTTTGATTCGATAAGCAGCATCGCCTGTTTCAGGCTGTCTATGTGTGACTGTTGAGCTGTAACA
AGTTGTCTCAGGTGTTCAATTTCATGTTCTAGTTGCTTTGTTTTACTGGTTTCACCTGTTCTATTAGGTG
TTACATGCTGTTCATCTGTTACATTGTCGATCTGTTCATGGTGAACAGCTTTGAATGCACCAAAAACTCG
TAAAAGCTCTGATGTATCTATCTTTTTTACACCGTTTTCATCTGTGCATATGGACAGTTTTCCCTTTGAT
ATGTAACGGTGAACAGTTGTTCTACTTTTGTTTGTTAGTCTTGATGCTTCACTGATAGATACAAGAGCCA
TAAGAACCTCAGATCCTTCCGTATTTAGCCAGTATGTTCTCTAGTGTGGTTCGTTGTTTTTGCGTGAGCC
ATGAGAACGAACCATTGAGATCATACTTACTTTGCATGTCACTCAAAAATTTTGCCTCAAAACTGGTGAG
CTGAATTTTTGCAGTTAAAGCATCGTGTAGTGTTTTTCTTAGTCCGTTATGTAGGTAGGAATCTGATGTA
ATGGTTGTTGGTATTTTGTCACCATTCATTTTTATCTGGTTGTTCTCAAGTTCGGTTACGAGATCCATTT
GTCTATCTAGTTCAACTTGGAAAATCAACGTATCAGTCGGGCGGCCTCGCTTATCAACCACCAATTTCAT
ATTGCTGTAAGTGTTTAAATCTTTACTTATTGGTTTCAAAACCCATTGGTTAAGCCTTTTAAACTCATGG
TAGTTATTTTCAAGCATTAACATGAACTTAAATTCATCAAGGCTAATCTCTATATTTGCCTTGTGAGTTT
TCTTTTGTGTTAGTTCTTTTAATAACCACTCATAAATCCTCATAGAGTATTTGTTTTCAAAAGACTTAAC
ATGTTCCAGATTATATTTTATGAATTTTTTTAACTGGAAAAGATAAGGCAATATCTCTTCACTAAAAACT
AATTCTAATTTTTCGCTTGAGAACTTGGCATAGTTTGTCCACTGGAAAATCTCAAAGCCTTTAACCAAAG
GATTCCTGATTTCCACAGTTCTCGTCATCAGCTCTCTGGTTGCTTTAGCTAATACACCATAAGCATTTTC
CCTACTGATGTTCATCATCTGAGCGTATTGGTTATAAGTGAACGATACCGTCCGTTCTTTCCTTGTAGGG
TTTTCAATCGTGGGGTTGAGTAGTGCCACACAGCATAAAATTAGCTTGGTTTCATGCTCCGTTAAGTCAT
AGCGACTAATCGCTAGTTCATTTGCTTTGAAAACAACTAATTCAGACATACATCTCAATTGGTCTAGGTG
ATTTTAATCACTATACCAATTGAGATGGGCTAGTCAATGATAATTACTAGTCCTTTTCCTTTGAGTTGTG
GGTATCTGTAAATTCTGCTAGACCTTTGCTGGAAAACTTGTAAATTCTGCTAGACCCTCTGTAAATTCCG
CTAGACCTTTGTGTGTTTTTTTTGTTTATATTCAAGTGGTTATAATTTATAGAATAAAGAAAGAATAAAA
AAAGATAAAAAGAATAGATCCCAGCCCTGTGTATAACTCACTACTTTAGTCAGTTCCGCAGTATTACAAA
AGGATGTCGCAAACGCTGTTTGCTCCTCTACAAAACAGACCTTAAAACCCTAAAGGCTTAAGTAGCACCC
TCGCAAGCTCGGGCAAATCGCTGAATATTCCTTTTGTCTCCGACCATCAGGCACCTGAGTCGCTGTCTTT
TTCGTGACATTCAGTTCGCTGCGCTCACGGCTCTGGCAGTGAATGGGGGTAAATGGCACTACAGGCGCCT
TTTATGGATTCATGCAAGGAAACTACCCATAATACAAGAAAAGCCCGTCACGGGCTTCTCAGGGCGTTTT
ATGGCGGGTCTGCTATGTGGTGCTATCTGACTTTTTGCTGTTCAGCAGTTCCTGCCCTCTGATTTTCCAG
TCTGACCACTTCGGATTATCCCGTGACAGGTCATTCAGACTGGCTAATGCACCCAGTAAGGCAGCGGTAT
CATCAACAGGCTTACCCGTCTTACTGTCCCTAGTGCTTGGATTCTCACCAATAAAAAACGCCCGGCGGCA
ACCGAGCGTTCTGAACAAATCCAGATGGAGTTCTGAGGTCATTACTGGATCTATCAACAGGAGTCCAAGC
GAGCTCTCGAACCCCAGAGTCCCGCTCAGAAGAACTCGTCAAGAAGGCGATAGAAGGCGATGCGCTGCGA
ATCGGGAGCGGCGATACCGTAAAGCACGAGGAAGCGGTCAGCCCATTCGCCGCCAAGCTCTTCAGCAATA
TCACGGGTAGCCAACGCTATGTCCTGATAGCGGTCCGCCACACCCAGCCGGCCACAGTCGATGAATCCAG
AAAAGCGGCCATTTTCCACCATGATATTCGGCAAGCAGGCATCGCCATGGGTCACGACGAGATCCTCGCC
GTCGGGCATGCGCGCCTTGAGCCTGGCGAACAGTTCGGCTGGCGCGAGCCCCTGATGCTCTTCGTCCAGA
TCATCCTGATCGACAAGACCGGCTTCCATCCGAGTACGTGCTCGCTCGATGCGATGTTTCGCTTGGTGGT
CGAATGGGCAGGTAGCCGGATCAAGCGTATGCAGCCGCCGCATTGCATCAGCCATGATGGATACTTTCTC
GGCAGGAGCAAGGTGAGATGACAGGAGATCCTGCCCCGGCACTTCGCCCAATAGCAGCCAGTCCCTTCCC
GCTTCAGTGACAACGTCGAGCACAGCTGCGCAAGGAACGCCCGTCGTGGCCAGCCACGATAGCCGCGCTG
CCTCGTCCCGCAGTTCATTCAGGGCACCGGACAGGTCGGTCTTGACAAAAAGAACCGGGCGCCCCTGCGC
TGACAGCCGGAACACGGCGGCATCAGAGCAGCCGATTGTCTGTTGTGCCCAGTCATAGCCGAATAGCCTC
TCCACCCAAGCGGCCGGAGAACCTGCGTGCAATCCATCTTGTTCAATCATGCGAAACGATCCTCATCCTG
TCTCTTGATCAGATCTTGATCCCCTGCGCCATCAGATCCTTGGCGGCAAGAAAGCCATCCAGTTTACTTT
GCAGGGCTTCCCAACCTTACCAGAGGGCGCCCCAGCTGGCAATTCCGACGTCTAAGAAACCATTATTATC
ATGACATTAACCTATAAAAATAGGCGTATCACGAGGCCCTTTCGTCTTCAC
Features (pLannotate 1.2.2; 9 found; start..end, strand, type, name):
    174..857     +  CDS            (3-F)Tyr-EGFP: (3-F)Tyr-EGFP is a basic (constitutively fluorescent) green fluorescent protein published in 2004, derived from Aequorea victoria.
    870..886     +  protein_bind   FRT (minimal) (fragment): supports FLP-mediated excision but not integration (Turan and Bode, 2011) FLP recombinase from the Saccharomyces cerevisiae 2μ plasmid
    895..914     +  misc_feature   MCS (fragment): pUC18/19 multiple cloning site
    925..1011    +  terminator     rrnB T1 terminator: Escherichia coli rrnB; transcription terminator T1 from the E. coli rrnB gene
   1549..2499    -  CDS            Rep101: RepA protein needed for replication with the pSC101 origin; rep101
   2547..2769    -  rep_origin     pSC101 ori: low-copy replication origin that requires the Rep101 protein
   3261..3355    -  terminator     lambda t0 terminator: transcription terminator from phage lambda
   3386..4180    -  CDS            NeoR/KanR: aminoglycoside phosphotransferase from Tn5; aph(3')-II (or nptII); confers resistance to neomycin, kanamycin, and G418 (Geneticin®)
   4212..4331    -  CDS            tnpA (fragment): TN5P_ECOLX - Also known as tnp. Experimental evidence at protein level: Swiss-Prot protein existence level 1. Mediates transposition of transposon Tn5 by a 'cut and paste' mechanism. First, the monomeric transposase binds the 19 bp inverted DNA repeats flanking the transposon. Then, dimerization of the DNA- bound transposase creates a synaptic DNA complex. After nicking of the first DNA strand, excision of the transposon proceeds through a series of intermediates. The transposase then mediates the insertion of the transposon at a new site by strand transfer. The activity of the wild- type tran
