[The description below was written by a language model from this plasmid's Addgene catalogue record and pLannotate feature annotations shown in this document.]
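Description:
pEB1-Venus SX is a low-copy bacterial expression plasmid of about 4.4 kb that constitutively produces the yellow fluorescent protein variant Venus SX in Escherichia coli. The pEB1 backbone derives from pUA66, modified by inserting the constitutive proC promoter and replacing the original insert with the fluorescent protein of interest by Gibson assembly. Replication depends on the pSC101 origin together with its Rep101 (RepA) initiator protein, which keeps copy number low. Selection is by kanamycin through the Tn5-derived aminoglycoside phosphotransferase (NeoR/KanR), which is followed by a lambda t0 terminator. A short annotated transposase fragment next to the marker appears to be a remnant of the Tn5 source sequence rather than a functional element. The listed growth strain is MG1655.

The 717 bp synthetic insert encodes a wild-type GFP derivative carrying the substitutions F46L, F64L, S65G, V68L, S72A, M153T, V163A, S175G and T203Y, plus a rewritten C-terminal tail spanning residues 230 to 238. According to the depositor, the coding sequence retains the original wtGFP nucleotide sequence except where the variant-specific mutations occur. The automated annotation labels this open reading frame as an EGFP-related protein, which reflects sequence similarity within the Aequorea victoria family, not the actual identity of the insert. The proC promoter is not annotated in the feature table but is stated in the catalogue fields. Downstream of the reading frame lie a minimal FRT fragment, a short polylinker remnant and the rrnB T1 terminator, which ends transcription. The plasmid belongs to a collection built to compare fluorescent proteins in a uniform expression context, associated with a systematic study of maturation times in living cells.
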