Addgene plasmid #103990: pEB1-Venus SX
Purpose: Plasmid encoding Venus SX
Depositing lab: Philippe Cluzel. Depositing organization: Harvard University. Publication: Systematic characterization of maturation time of fluorescent proteins in living cells. Balleza E, Kim JM, Cluzel P. Nat Methods. 2018 Jan;15(1):47-51. doi: 10.1038/nmeth.4509. Epub 2017 Nov 20. PubMed 29320486.
Backbone
  Vector backbone: pEB1
  Backbone size w/o insert (bp): 3674
  Total vector size (bp): 4391
  Modifications to backbone: Derived from pUA66. Inserted constitutive promoter proC. Replaced original insert with FP of interest.
  Vector type: Bacterial Expression ; Low copy
Growth in bacteria
  Bacterial resistance: Kanamycin, 50 μg/mL
  Growth temperature: 37°C
  Growth strain: MG1655
  Copy number: Low Copy
Gene/Insert
  Gene/Insert name: Venus SX
  Species: Synthetic
  Insert size (bp): 717
  Mutation: Mutations relative to wild-type GFP (F46L, F64L, S65G, V68L, S72A, M153T, V163A, S175G, T203Y, T230D, H231L, G232Q, M233F, D234E, E235V, L236P, Y237I, K238L)
  Promoter: proC
  Cloning method: Gibson Cloning
  Sequencing primers: 5′ GCGTATCACGAGGCCCTTTC; 3′ AAAGGGAAAACTGTCCATATGCAC
Terms and licenses: Academic/Nonprofit Terms; Industry Terms: Not Available to Industry
Depositor comments: This FP derives from wtGFP. In this plasmid, the FP is coded with the original wtGFP nucleotide coding sequence except where mutations specific to the FP occur (see map). Please see "Notes On Plasmids In This Collection" document for further details and references.
How to cite: pEB1-Venus SX was a gift from Philippe Cluzel (Addgene plasmid # 103990 ; http://n2t.net/addgene:103990 ; RRID:Addgene_103990)
